Addgene plasmid #107346: pLVX-UBE3B-HA-IRES-Puro
Purpose: Expresses HA tagged UBE3B in mammalian cells.
Depositing lab: Robert Sobol. Depositing organization: University of South Alabama, Mitchell Cancer Institute. Publication: UBE3B is a Calmodulin-Regulated, Mitochondria-Associated E3 Ubiquitin Ligase. Braganza A, Li J, Zeng X, Yates NA, Dey NB, Andrews J, Clark J, Zamani L, Wang XH, St Croix C, O'Sullivan R, Garcia-Exposito L, Brodsky JL, Sobol RW. J Biol Chem. 2016 Dec 21. pii: jbc.M116.766824. doi: 10.1074/jbc.M116.766824. PubMed 28003368.
Backbone
  Vector backbone: pLVX-GWB-IRES-Puro
  Backbone size w/o insert (bp): 8247
  Total vector size (bp): 11475
  Vector type: Mammalian Expression, Lentiviral
  Selectable markers: Puromycin
Growth in bacteria
  Bacterial resistance: Ampicillin, 100 μg/mL
  Growth temperature: 37°C
  Growth strain: NEB Stable
  Copy number: Unknown
Gene/Insert
  Gene/Insert name: UBE3B
  Species: H. sapiens (human)
  Insert size (bp): 3234
  Entrez Gene: UBE3B (a.k.a. BPIDS, KOS)
  Promoter: CMV
  Tag / fusion protein: HA (C terminal on insert)
  Cloning method: Gateway Cloning
  Sequencing primers: 5′ M13; 3′ M13
Terms and licenses: Academic/Nonprofit Terms; Industry Terms
How to cite: pLVX-UBE3B-HA-IRES-Puro was a gift from Robert Sobol (Addgene plasmid # 107346 ; http://n2t.net/addgene:107346 ; RRID:Addgene_107346)
