[The description below was written by a language model from this plasmid's Addgene catalogue record and pLannotate feature annotations shown in this document.]
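Description:
pLVX-UBE3B-HA-IRES-Puro is an HIV-1-based lentiviral expression plasmid for producing C-terminally HA-tagged human UBE3B, a HECT-type E3 ubiquitin ligase, in mammalian cells. It was made by Gateway recombination of the UBE3B open reading frame into the pLVX-GWB-IRES-Puro destination backbone, and attB1 and attB2 sites flank the insert accordingly. In bacteria the plasmid replicates from a high-copy ColE1/pUC-type origin and is selected with ampicillin through the bla gene. The catalogue lists a total size of 11,475 bp, whereas the sequenced record behind the feature table is 11,425 nt, a small discrepancy that the record does not explain.

The viral portion contains LTR sequences at both ends, with adjoining regions annotated as nef fragments. It also carries the Ψ packaging signal with a short gag fragment, the Rev response element for Rev-dependent nuclear export of the genomic RNA, and the cPPT/CTS element, which aids nuclear import of the reverse-transcribed genome. Between these elements, the CMV enhancer and immediate-early promoter drive a single bicistronic transcript. UBE3B is translated first and runs directly into an HA epitope, annotated as a fragment of a 3xHA tag and consistent with a single HA. An EMCV IRES then allows cap-independent translation of puromycin N-acetyltransferase. Because both proteins come from one mRNA, puromycin selection enriches for cells that also express UBE3B-HA. A WPRE downstream of the puromycin gene enhances transcript stability and expression.

The plasmid can be transfected directly for transient expression. It can also be packaged into lentiviral particles, with helper functions supplied in trans, to generate stably transduced, puromycin-resistant cell lines. The HA tag allows the ligase to be detected, localised or immunoprecipitated.
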