Features (pLannotate 1.2.2; 27 found; start..end, strand, type, name):
    376..633     +  LTR            5' LTR (truncated): truncated 5' long terminal repeat (LTR) from HIV-1
    680..805     +  misc_feature   HIV-1 Ψ: packaging signal of human immunodeficiency virus type 1
    789..1127    +  CDS            HIV-1 gag (fragment): gag protein from human immunodeficiency virus 1; gag
   1302..1535    +  misc_feature   RRE: The Rev response element (RRE) of HIV-1 allows for Rev-dependent mRNA export from the nucleus to the cytoplasm.
   1912..2012    +  CDS            Rev (fragment): human immunodeficiency virus 1 (HIV-1) Rev protein; rev; enhances nuclear export of unspliced and incompletely spliced viral mRNAs
   2027..2142    +  misc_feature   cPPT/CTS: central polypurine tract and central termination sequence of HIV-1 (lacking the first T)
   2200..2503    +  enhancer       CMV enhancer: human cytomegalovirus immediate early enhancer
   2504..2707    +  promoter       CMV promoter: human cytomegalovirus (CMV) immediate early promoter
   2823..2847    +  protein_bind   attB1: mutant version of attB; recombination site for the Gateway® BP reaction BP Clonase™
   2868..6071    +  CDS            UBE3B: UBE3B_HUMAN - Experimental evidence at protein level: Swiss-Prot protein existence level 1. E3 ubiquitin-protein ligase which accepts ubiquitin from an E2 ubiquitin-conjugating enzyme in the form of a thioester and then directly transfers the ubiquitin to targeted substrates. From Homo sapiens (Human).
   6072..6100    +  CDS            3xHA (fragment): three tandem HA epitope tags
   6118..6142    -  protein_bind   attB2: mutant version of attB; recombination site for the Gateway® BP reaction BP Clonase™
   6147..6165    -  misc_feature   MCS (fragment): pBluescript multiple cloning site
   6285..6747    +  misc_feature   IRES: internal ribosome entry site (IRES) of the encephalomyocarditis virus (EMCV)
   6780..7377    +  CDS            PuroR (fragment): puromycin N-acetyltransferase; pac from Streptomyces alboniger; confers resistance to puromycin
   7393..7981    +  misc_feature   WPRE: woodchuck hepatitis virus posttranscriptional regulatory element
   7998..8516    +  CDS            nef (fragment): NEF_HV1BR - Experimental evidence at protein level: Swiss-Prot protein existence level 1. Extracellular Nef protein targets CD4(+) T-lymphocytes for apoptosis by interacting with CXCR4 surface receptors (PubMed:14990729). From Human immunodeficiency virus type 1 group M subtype B (isolate BRU/LAI) (HIV-1).
   8564..8821    +  LTR            5' LTR (truncated): truncated 5' long terminal repeat (LTR) from HIV-1
   8971..8993    -  protein_bind   lac operator (fragment): The lac repressor binds to the lac operator to inhibit transcription in E. coli. This inhibition can be relieved by adding lactose or isopropyl-β-D-thiogalactopyranoside (IPTG). lac repressor encoded by lacI
   8997..9027    -  promoter       lac promoter: promoter for the E. coli lac operon
   9042..9063    -  protein_bind   CAP binding site: CAP binding activates transcription in the presence of cAMP. E. coli catabolite activator protein
   9076..9168    -  CDS            lacI (fragment): lac repressor; lacI; The lac repressor binds to the lac operator to inhibit transcription in E. coli. This inhibition can be relieved by adding lactose or isopropyl-β-D-thiogalactopyranoside (IPTG).
   9351..9939    -  rep_origin     ori: high-copy-number ColE1/pMB1/pBR322/pUC origin of replication
  10110..10970   -  CDS            AmpR: β-lactamase; bla; confers resistance to ampicillin, carbenicillin, and related antibiotics
  10971..11075   -  promoter       AmpR promoter: bla
  11123..11257   +  polyA_signal   SV40 poly(A) signal: SV40 polyadenylation signal
  11424..328     +  CDS            nef (fragment) (across the origin): NEF_HV1BR - Experimental evidence at protein level: Swiss-Prot protein existence level 1. Extracellular Nef protein targets CD4(+) T-lymphocytes for apoptosis by interacting with CXCR4 surface receptors (PubMed:14990729). From Human immunodeficiency virus type 1 group M subtype B (isolate BRU/LAI) (HIV-1).
>Addgene plasmid #107346 | pLVX-UBE3B-HA-IRES-Puro | addgene full sequence | sequence record 208692 | Addgene NGS Result
GGAAGGGCTAATTCACTCCCAAAGAAGACAAGATATCCTTGATCTGTGGATCTACCACACACAAGGCTAC
TTCCCTGATTAGCAGAACTACACACCAGGGCCAGGGGTCAGATATCCACTGACCTTTGGATGGTGCTACA
AGCTAGTACCAGTTGAGCCAGATAAGGTAGAAGAGGCCAATAAAGGAGAGAACACCAGCTTGTTACACCC
TGTGAGCCTGCATGGGATGGATGACCCGGAGAGAGAAGTGTTAGAGTGGAGGTTTGACAGCCGCCTAGCA
TTTCATCACGTGGCCCGAGAGCTGCATCCGGAGTACTTCAAGAACTGCTGATATCGAGCTTGCTACAAGG
GACTTTCCGCTGGGGACTTTCCAGGGAGGCGTGGCCTGGGCGGGACTGGGGAGTGGCGAGCCCTCAGATC
CTGCATATAAGCAGCTGCTTTTTGCCTGTACTGGGTCTCTCTGGTTAGACCAGATCTGAGCCTGGGAGCT
CTCTGGCTAACTAGGGAACCCACTGCTTAAGCCTCAATAAAGCTTGCCTTGAGTGCTTCAAGTAGTGTGT
GCCCGTCTGTTGTGTGACTCTGGTAACTAGAGATCCCTCAGACCCTTTTAGTCAGTGTGGAAAATCTCTA
GCAGTGGCGCCCGAACAGGGACTTGAAAGCGAAAGGGAAACCAGAGGAGCTCTCTCGACGCAGGACTCGG
CTTGCTGAAGCGCGCACGGCAAGAGGCGAGGGGCGGCGACTGGTGAGTACGCCAAAAATTTTGACTAGCG
GAGGCTAGAAGGAGAGAGATGGGTGCGAGAGCGTCAGTATTAAGCGGGGGAGAATTAGATCGCGATGGGA
AAAAATTCGGTTAAGGCCAGGGGGAAAGAAAAAATATAAATTAAAACATATAGTATGGGCAAGCAGGGAG
CTAGAACGATTCGCAGTTAATCCTGGCCTGTTAGAAACATCAGAAGGCTGTAGACAAATACTGGGACAGC
TACAACCATCCCTTCAGACAGGATCAGAAGAACTTAGATCATTATATAATACAGTAGCAACCCTCTATTG
TGTGCATCAAAGGATAGAGATAAAAGACACCAAGGAAGCTTTAGACAAGATAGAGGAAGAGCAAAACAAA
AGTAAGACCACCGCACAGCAAGCGGCCGGCCGCTGATCTTCAGACCTGGAGGAGGAGATATGAGGGACAA
TTGGAGAAGTGAATTATATAAATATAAAGTAGTAAAAATTGAACCATTAGGAGTAGCACCCACCAAGGCA
AAGAGAAGAGTGGTGCAGAGAGAAAAAAGAGCAGTGGGAATAGGAGCTTTGTTCCTTGGGTTCTTGGGAG
CAGCAGGAAGCACTATGGGCGCAGCGTCAATGACGCTGACGGTACAGGCCAGACAATTATTGTCTGGTAT
AGTGCAGCAGCAGAACAATTTGCTGAGGGCTATTGAGGCGCAACAGCATCTGTTGCAACTCACAGTCTGG
GGCATCAAGCAGCTCCAGGCAAGAATCCTGGCTGTGGAAAGATACCTAAAGGATCAACAGCTCCTGGGGA
TTTGGGGTTGCTCTGGAAAACTCATTTGCACCACTGCTGTGCCTTGGAATGCTAGTTGGAGTAATAAATC
TCTGGAACAGATTTGGAATCACACGACCTGGATGGAGTGGGACAGAGAAATTAACAATTACACAAGCTTA
ATACACTCCTTAATTGAAGAATCGCAAAACCAGCAAGAAAAGAATGAACAAGAATTATTGGAATTAGATA
AATGGGCAAGTTTGTGGAATTGGTTTAACATAACAAATTGGCTGTGGTATATAAAATTATTCATAATGAT
AGTAGGAGGCTTGGTAGGTTTAAGAATAGTTTTTGCTGTACTTTCTATAGTGAATAGAGTTAGGCAGGGA
TATTCACCATTATCGTTTCAGACCCACCTCCCAACCCCGAGGGGACCCGACAGGCCCGAAGGAATAGAAG
AAGAAGGTGGAGAGAGAGACAGAGACAGATCCATTCGATTAGTGAACGGATCTCGACGGTATCGCCTTTA
AAAGAAAAGGGGGGATTGGGGGGTACAGTGCAGGGGAAAGAATAGTAGACATAATAGCAACAGACATACA
AACTAAAGAATTACAAAAACAAATTACAAAAATTCAAAATTTTCGGGTTTATTACAGGGACAGCAGAGAT
CCAGTTTATCGATAAGCTTGGGAGTTCCGCGTTACATAACTTACGGTAAATGGCCCGCCTGGCTGACCGC
CCAACGACCCCCGCCCATTGACGTCAATAATGACGTATGTTCCCATAGTAACGCCAATAGGGACTTTCCA
TTGACGTCAATGGGTGGAGTATTTACGGTAAACTGCCCACTTGGCAGTACATCAAGTGTATCATATGCCA
AGTACGCCCCCTATTGACGTCAATGACGGTAAATGGCCCGCCTGGCATTATGCCCAGTACATGACCTTAT
GGGACTTTCCTACTTGGCAGTACATCTACGTATTAGTCATCGCTATTACCATGGTGATGCGGTTTTGGCA
GTACATCAATGGGCGTGGATAGCGGTTTGACTCACGGGGATTTCCAAGTCTCCACCCCATTGACGTCAAT
GGGAGTTTGTTTTGGCACCAAAATCAACGGGACTTTCCAAAATGTCGTAACAACTCCGCCCCATTGACGC
AAATGGGCGGTAGGCGTGTACGGTGGGAGGTCTATATAAGCAGAGCTCGTTTAGTGAACCGTCAGATCGC
CTGGAGACGCCATCCACGCTGTTTTGACCTCCATAGAAGACACCGACTCTACTAGAGGATCTATTTCCGG
TGAATTCCTCGAGACTAGATCAACAAGTTTGTACAAAAAAGCAGGCTCCGCGGCCGCCCCCTTCACCATG
TTCACCCTGTCTCAGACCTCGAGAGCATGGTTCATCGATAGAGCCCGTCAGGCACGAGAAGAAAGGCTTG
TGCAGAAGGAACGGGAGCGGGCAGCTGTTGTGATCCAGGCCCATGTCCGGAGTTTTCTCTGTCGGAGTCG
ACTGCAGAGAGATATCAGGAGAGAGATTGATGACTTTTTTAAAGCAGATGACCCTGAGTCCACTAAAAGA
AGTGCACTTTGTATTTTCAAGATTGCCAGGAAACTGCTGTTCCTATTCAGAATCAAAGAGGATAATGAGA
GATTTGAGAAGTTGTGTCGCAGCATCCTGAGCAGCATGGATGCTGAGAATGAGCCTAAGGTGTGGTATGT
GTCCCTGGCTTGTTCTAAGGACCTCACCCTCCTTTGGATTCAACAGATCAAGAACATTTTGTGGTACTGC
TGTGATTTTCTCAAGCAGCTCAAGCCTGAAATCCTGCAGGACTCCCGACTCATCACCCTGTACCTCACGA
TGCTTGTCACCTTCACAGACACTTCAACGTGGAAAATTCTTCGGGGAAAAGGTGAAAGTCTTCGACCAGC
GATGAACCACATTTGTGCAAATATAATGGGACATCTCAACCAGCATGGATTTTATTCTGTGCTGCAGATA
TTGTTAACCCGTGGCCTGGCAAGACCCCGTCCTTGTCTATCCAAAGGCACTTTAACAGCAGCTTTTTCTC
TAGCGTTACGCCCTGTGATTGCTGCACAGTTCTCAGACAATCTGATTCGGCCGTTCCTCATCCACATCAT
GTCTGTGCCTGCTCTGGTGACTCATCTCAGCACAGTGACCCCTGAGCGCCTCACTGTTTTAGAATCCCAT
GACATGCTTCGTAAATTCATCATATTTTTAAGAGACCAAGATCGATGCCGTGATGTATGTGAAAGTTTAG
AAGGATGCCATACGCTTTGTCTAATGGGCAACCTCCTACACTTGGGCTCCCTCAGCCCCAGAGTGTTAGA
GGAGGAGACAGATGGGTTCGTGAGTTTGCTCACCCAGACGCTGTGCTACTGTCGGAAGTATGTGTCTCAG
AAGAAGTCCAACCTGACCCACTGGCATCCTGTCCTTGGCTGGTTCTCCCAATCTGTGGATTATGGCCTTA
ACGAGTCAATGCACTTGATCACCAAACAGCTGCAGTTCTTGTGGGGGGTGCCTCTGATCCGGATCTTCTT
CTGTGACATCCTGAGCAAGAAGCTACTGGAGAGCCAGGAGCCAGCCCACGCACAGCCAGCATCCCCTCAG
AATGTGCTCCCAGTGAAGAGTCTCCTAAAGCGTGCTTTTCAAAAGTCGGCATCAGTCCGGAATATTCTCA
GGCCTGTCGGGGGTAAACGGGTCGACTCTGCAGAAGTCCGGAAGGTTTGCAACATCTGTGTCCTCTACCA
GACCTCGCTGACAACTCTCACACAGATTCGGCTGCAGATACTCACAGGTCTCACTTACCTTGATGACCTG
CTTCCCAAACTGTGGGCATTTATCTGTGAGCTCGGGCCCCACGGAGGGTTAAAGCTCTTCTTGGAATGCC
TGAACAATGACACTGAAGAGTCCAAGCAACTCTTGGCCATGCTGATGCTGTTCTGTGACTGTTCGCGGCA
CCTCATCACAATCCTTGATGACATTGAAGTTTATGAAGAACAGATTTCATTCAAACTGGAAGAGCTGGTC
ACTATCTCCTCTTTCCTGAATTCTTTTGTGTTTAAGATGATCTGGGATGGAATTGTAGAGAACGCCAAGG
GTGAGACCTTGGAGCTGTTCCAGTCTGTCCACGGGTGGCTTATGGTGCTGTACGAGCGGGACTGCCGGCG
GCGCTTCACCCCCGAGGACCACTGGCTGCGAAAGGATCTCAAACCTAGCGTGCTCTTCCAAGAACTCGAC
AGGGACAGAAAACGGGCACAGTTGATCCTGCAGTACATCCCACATGTCATCCCTCACAAAAACAGAGTTC
TACTGTTTCGAACCATGGTTACCAAGGAGAAGGAGAAACTGGGGCTGGTGGAAACCAGCTCTGCCTCCCC
GCATGTCACTCACATCACCATCCGCCGGTCCAGGATGCTGGAGGACGGCTACGAGCAGCTTAGGCAGCTC
TCCCAGCACGCCATGAAGGGGGTCATCCGTGTGAAGTTTGTCAATGACCTCGGGGTGGACGAAGCAGGGA
TTGATCAAGACGGTGTTTTTAAGGAGTTCTTGGAAGAGATCATCAAGAGAGTTTTTGACCCAGCACTCAA
TCTGTTCAAGACAACCAGTGGGGATGAGAGGCTGTACCCCTCACCCACATCCTACATCCATGAGAATTAC
CTGCAGCTCTTCGAGTTTGTGGGGAAGATGCTGGGGAAGGCTGTGTATGAGGGAATTGTGGTGGACGTGC
CATTTGCATCCTTCTTCCTGAGCCAACTGCTTGGGCACCACCACAGCGTCTTCTATAGCTCGGTGGATGA
ACTGCCTTCTCTGGACTCCGAGTTCTATAAAAACCTCACCTCCATCAAGCGCTATGATGGGGACATCACT
GACCTGGGCCTGACGCTGTCTTACGACGAGGACGTCATGGGTCAGCTTGTTTGCCATGAACTGATTCCTG
GAGGGAAGACCATTCCTGTTACAAATGAAAATAAAATTAGCTACATCCATCTGATGGCACATTTTCGAAT
GCACACTCAAATAAAAAACCAAACAGCTGCCCTCATTAGCGGATTCCGTTCCATTATCAAACCCGAGTGG
ATCCGAATGTTCTCAACTCCTGAACTGCAGCGTCTCATCTCTGGCGACAATGCTGAGATTGATCTGGAAG
ATTTAAAGAAGCACACAGTCTACTACGGTGGTTTCCATGGAAGTCACAGAGTCATCATCTGGCTCTGGGA
TATTCTGGCCTCCGACTTCACACCGGATGAGAGAGCTATGTTTCTGAAGTTCGTGACCAGCTGCTCCAGA
CCCCCGCTCCTGGGATTCGCCTACCTCAAGCCTCCATTCTCCATCCGCTGCGTGGAGGTGTCGGACGATC
AGGACACCGGGGACACTCTGGGCAGCGTCCTCCGGGGCTTCTTCACCATCCGCAAGCGGGAGCCAGGCGG
CCGCCTGCCCACCTCCTCCACCTGCTTCAACCTGCTCAAGCTGCCCAACTACAGCAAGAAGAGCGTCCTC
CGCGAGAAGCTGCGCTACGCCATCAGCATGAACACGGGCTTTGAACTCTCCTACCCATACGATGTTCCAG
ATTACGCTTAGAAGGGTGGGCGCGCCGACCCAGCTTTCTTGTACAAAGTGGTTGATCTAGTTCTAGAGCG
GCCGCGGATCCCGCCCCTCTCCCTCCCCCCCCCCTAACGTTACTGGCCGAAGCCGCTTGGAATAAGGCCG
GTGTGCGTTTGTCTATATGTTATTTTCCACCATATTGCCGTCTTTTGGCAATGTGAGGGCCCGGAAACCT
GGCCCTGTCTTCTTGACGAGCATTCCTAGGGGTCTTTCCCCTCTCGCCAAAGGAATGCAAGGTCTGTTGA
ATGTCGTGAAGGAAGCAGTTCCTCTGGAAGCTTCTTGAAGACAAACAACGTCTGTAGCGACCCTTTGCAG
GCAGCGGAACCCCCCACCTGGCGACAGGTGCCTCTGCGGCCAAAAGCCACGTGTATAAGATACACCTGCA
AAGGCGGCACAACCCCAGTGCCACGTTGTGAGTTGGATAGTTGTGGAAAGAGTCAAATGGCTCTCCTCAA
GCGTATTCAACAAGGGGCTGAAGGATGCCCAGAAGGTACCCCATTGTATGGGATCTGATCTGGGGCCTCG
GTGCACATGCTTTACATGTGTTTAGTCGAGGTTAAAAAAACGTCTAGGCCCCCCGAACCACGGGGACGTG
GTTTTCCTTTGAAAAACACGATGATAAGCTTGCCACAACCCACAAGGAGACGACCTTCCATGACCGAGTA
CAAGCCCACGGTGCGCCTCGCCACCCGCGACGACGTCCCCCGGGCCGTACGCACCCTCGCCGCCGCGTTC
GCCGACTACCCCGCCACGCGCCACACCGTCGACCCGGACCGCCACATCGAGCGGGTCACCGAGCTGCAAG
AACTCTTCCTCACGCGCGTCGGGCTCGACATCGGCAAGGTGTGGGTCGCGGACGACGGCGCCGCGGTGGC
GGTCTGGACCACGCCGGAGAGCGTCGAAGCGGGGGCGGTGTTCGCCGAGATCGGCCCGCGCATGGCCGAG
TTGAGCGGTTCCCGGCTGGCCGCGCAGCAACAGATGGAAGGCCTCCTGGCGCCGCACCGGCCCAAGGAGC
CCGCGTGGTTCCTGGCCACCGTCGGCGTCTCGCCCGACCACCAGGGCAAGGGTCTGGGCAGCGCCGTCGT
GCTCCCCGGAGTGGAGGCGGCCGAGCGCGCCGGGGTGCCCGCCTTCCTGGAGACCTCCGCGCCCCGCAAC
CTCCCCTTCTACGAGCGGCTCGGCTTCACCGTCACCGCCGACGTCGAGGTGCCCGAAGGACCGCGCACCT
GGTGCATGACCCGCAAGCCCGGTGCCTAGACGCGTCTGGAACAATCAACCTCTGGATTACAAAATTTGTG
AAAGATTGACTGGTATTCTTAACTATGTTGCTCCTTTTACGCTATGTGGATACGCTGCTTTAATGCCTTT
GTATCATGCTATTGCTTCCCGTATGGCTTTCATTTTCTCCTCCTTGTATAAATCCTGGTTGCTGTCTCTT
TATGAGGAGTTGTGGCCCGTTGTCAGGCAACGTGGCGTGGTGTGCACTGTGTTTGCTGACGCAACCCCCA
CTGGTTGGGGCATTGCCACCACCTGTCAGCTCCTTTCCGGGACTTTCGCTTTCCCCCTCCCTATTGCCAC
GGCGGAACTCATCGCCGCCTGCCTTGCCCGCTGCTGGACAGGGGCTCGGCTGTTGGGCACTGACAATTCC
GTGGTGTTGTCGGGGAAGCTGACGTCCTTTCCATGGCTGCTCGCCTGTGTTGCCACCTGGATTCTGCGCG
GGACGTCCTTCTGCTACGTCCCTTCGGCCCTCAATCCAGCGGACCTTCCTTCCCGCGGCCTGCTGCCGGC
TCTGCGGCCTCTTCCGCGTCTTCGCCTTCGCCCTCAGACGAGTCGGATCTCCCTTTGGGCCGCCTCCCCG
CCTGGAATTAATTCTGCAGTCGAGACCTAGAAAAACATGGAGCAATCACAAGTAGCAATACAGCAGCTAC
CAATGCTGATTGTGCCTGGCTAGAAGCACAAGAGGAGGAGGAGGTGGGTTTTCCAGTCACACCTCAGGTA
CCTTTAAGACCAATGACTTACAAGGCAGCTGTAGATCTTAGCCACTTTTTAAAAGAAAAGAGGGGACTGG
AAGGGCTAATTCACTCCCAACGAAGACAAGATATCCTTGATCTGTGGATCTACCACACACAAGGCTACTT
CCCTGATTAGCAGAACTACACACCAGGGCCAGGGGTCAGATATCCACTGACCTTTGGATGGTGCTACAAG
CTAGTACCAGTTGAGCCAGATAAGGTAGAAGAGGCCAATAAAGGAGAGAACACCAGCTTGTTACACCCTG
TGAGCCTGCATGGGATGGATGACCCGGAGAGAGAAGTGTTAGAGTGGAGGTTTGACAGCCGCCTAGCATT
TCATCACGTGGCCCGAGAGCTGCATCCGGAGTACTTCAAGAACTGCTGATATCGAGCTTGCTACAAGGGA
CTTTCCGCTGGGGACTTTCCAGGGAGGCGTGGCCTGGGCGGGACTGGGGAGTGGCGAGCCCTCAGATCCT
GCATATAAGCAGCTGCTTTTTGCCTGTACTGGGTCTCTCTGGTTAGACCAGATCTGAGCCTGGGAGCTCT
CTGGCTAACTAGGGAACCCACTGCTTAAGCCTCAATAAAGCTTGCCTTGAGTGCTTCAAGTAGTGTGTGC
CCGTCTGTTGTGTGACTCTGGTAACTAGAGATCCCTCAGACCCTTTTAGTCAGTGTGGAAAATCTCTAGC
AGTAGTAGTTCATGTCATCTTATTATTCAGTATTTATAACTTGCAAAGAAATGAATATCAGAGAGTGAGA
GGCCTTGACATTGCTAGCGTTTACCGTCGACCTCTAGCTAGAGCTTGGCGTAATCATGGTCATAGCTGTT
TCCTGTGTGAAATTGTTATCCGCTCACAATTCCACACAACATACGAGCCGGAAGCATAAAGTGTAAAGCC
TGGGGTGCCTAATGAGTGAGCTAACTCACATTAATTGCGTTGCGCTCACTGCCCGCTTTCCAGTCGGGAA
ACCTGTCGTGCCAGCTGCATTAATGAATCGGCCAACGCGCGGGGAGAGGCGGTTTGCGTATTGGGCGCTC
TTCCGCTTCCTCGCTCACTGACTCGCTGCGCTCGGTCGTTCGGCTGCGGCGAGCGGTATCAGCTCACTCA
AAGGCGGTAATACGGTTATCCACAGAATCAGGGGATAACGCAGGAAAGAACATGTGAGCAAAAGGCCAGC
AAAAGGCCAGGAACCGTAAAAAGGCCGCGTTGCTGGCGTTTTTCCATAGGCTCCGCCCCCCTGACGAGCA
TCACAAAAATCGACGCTCAAGTCAGAGGTGGCGAAACCCGACAGGACTATAAAGATACCAGGCGTTTCCC
CCTGGAAGCTCCCTCGTGCGCTCTCCTGTTCCGACCCTGCCGCTTACCGGATACCTGTCCGCCTTTCTCC
CTTCGGGAAGCGTGGCGCTTTCTCATAGCTCACGCTGTAGGTATCTCAGTTCGGTGTAGGTCGTTCGCTC
CAAGCTGGGCTGTGTGCACGAACCCCCCGTTCAGCCCGACCGCTGCGCCTTATCCGGTAACTATCGTCTT
GAGTCCAACCCGGTAAGACACGACTTATCGCCACTGGCAGCAGCCACTGGTAACAGGATTAGCAGAGCGA
GGTATGTAGGCGGTGCTACAGAGTTCTTGAAGTGGTGGCCTAACTACGGCTACACTAGAAGAACAGTATT
TGGTATCTGCGCTCTGCTGAAGCCAGTTACCTTCGGAAAAAGAGTTGGTAGCTCTTGATCCGGCAAACAA
ACCACCGCTGGTAGCGGTGGTTTTTTTGTTTGCAAGCAGCAGATTACGCGCAGAAAAAAAGGATCTCAAG
AAGATCCTTTGATCTTTTCTACGGGGTCTGACGCTCAGTGGAACGAAAACTCACGTTAAGGGATTTTGGT
CATGAGATTATCAAAAAGGATCTTCACCTAGATCCTTTTAAATTAAAAATGAAGTTTTAAATCAATCTAA
AGTATATATGAGTAAACTTGGTCTGACAGTTACCAATGCTTAATCAGTGAGGCACCTATCTCAGCGATCT
GTCTATTTCGTTCATCCATAGTTGCCTGACTCCCCGTCGTGTAGATAACTACGATACGGGAGGGCTTACC
ATCTGGCCCCAGTGCTGCAATGATACCGCGAGACCCACGCTCACCGGCTCCAGATTTATCAGCAATAAAC
CAGCCAGCCGGAAGGGCCGAGCGCAGAAGTGGTCCTGCAACTTTATCCGCCTCCATCCAGTCTATTAATT
GTTGCCGGGAAGCTAGAGTAAGTAGTTCGCCAGTTAATAGTTTGCGCAACGTTGTTGCCATTGCTACAGG
CATCGTGGTGTCACGCTCGTCGTTTGGTATGGCTTCATTCAGCTCCGGTTCCCAACGATCAAGGCGAGTT
ACATGATCCCCCATGTTGTGCAAAAAAGCGGTTAGCTCCTTCGGTCCTCCGATCGTTGTCAGAAGTAAGT
TGGCCGCAGTGTTATCACTCATGGTTATGGCAGCACTGCATAATTCTCTTACTGTCATGCCATCCGTAAG
ATGCTTTTCTGTGACTGGTGAGTACTCAACCAAGTCATTCTGAGAATAGTGTATGCGGCGACCGAGTTGC
TCTTGCCCGGCGTCAATACGGGATAATACCGCGCCACATAGCAGAACTTTAAAAGTGCTCATCATTGGAA
AACGTTCTTCGGGGCGAAAACTCTCAAGGATCTTACCGCTGTTGAGATCCAGTTCGATGTAACCCACTCG
TGCACCCAACTGATCTTCAGCATCTTTTACTTTCACCAGCGTTTCTGGGTGAGCAAAAACAGGAAGGCAA
AATGCCGCAAAAAAGGGAATAAGGGCGACACGGAAATGTTGAATACTCATACTCTTCCTTTTTCAATATT
ATTGAAGCATTTATCAGGGTTATTGTCTCATGAGCGGATACATATTTGAATGTATTTAGAAAAATAAACA
AATAGGGGTTCCGCGCACATTTCCCCGAAAAGTGCCACCTGACGTCGACGGATCGGGAGATCAACTTGTT
TATTGCAGCTTATAATGGTTACAAATAAAGCAATAGCATCACAAATTTCACAAATAAAGCATTTTTTTCA
CTGCATTCTAGTTGTGGTTTGTCCAAACTCATCAATGTATCTTATCATGTCTGGATCAACTGGATAACTC
AAGCTAACCAAAATCATCCCAAACTTCCCACCCCATACCCTATTACCACTGCCAATTACCTGTGGTTTCA
TTTACTCTAAACCTGTGATTCCTCTGAATTATTTTCATTTTAAAGAAATTGTATTTGTTAAATATGTACT
ACAAACTTAGTAGTT
